Addgene plasmid #43841: sZF10
Depositing lab: George Church. Depositing organization: Harvard Medical School. Publication: Barcoding cells using cell-surface programmable DNA-binding domains. Mali P, Aach J, Lee JH, Levner D, Nip L, Church GM. Nat Methods. 2013 Mar 17. doi: 10.1038/nmeth.2407. PubMed 23503053.
Backbone
  Vector backbone: pDisplay
  Backbone manufacturer: Invitrogen
  Vector type: Mammalian Expression
Growth in bacteria
  Bacterial resistance: Ampicillin, 100 μg/mL
  Growth temperature: 37°C
  Growth strain: Top10
  Copy number: Unknown
Gene/Insert
  Gene/Insert name: sZF10
  Species: Synthetic
  Insert size (bp): 315
  Promoter: CMV
  Tag / fusion protein: HA Flag (N terminal on insert); Myc (C terminal on insert)
  Cloning method: Restriction Enzyme; 5′ cloning site BglII (not destroyed); 3′ cloning site SacII (not destroyed)
  Sequencing primers: 5′ CMV_F
Terms and licenses: Academic/Nonprofit Terms; Industry Terms: Not Available to Industry
How to cite: sZF10 was a gift from George Church (Addgene plasmid # 43841 ; http://n2t.net/addgene:43841 ; RRID:Addgene_43841)
