[The description below was written by a language model from this plasmid's Addgene catalogue record.]
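Description:
sZF10 is a mammalian expression plasmid built on the commercial pDisplay backbone, a vector designed to send a protein of interest through the secretory pathway and anchor it on the outer face of the plasma membrane. It is propagated in E. coli under ampicillin selection; the record lists the copy number as unknown and gives no feature table, so the origin of replication and any mammalian selection marker are not documented here.

The payload is a short synthetic insert of about 315 bp named sZF10, cloned between BglII and SacII sites that both remain intact, and transcribed from the CMV promoter for strong constitutive expression in mammalian cells. Judging from the name and the associated publication on barcoding cells with cell-surface programmable DNA-binding domains, the insert encodes a surface-displayed zinc finger DNA-binding domain, although the record does not state its target sequence or finger composition. The protein carries HA and Flag epitopes at its N terminus and a Myc epitope at its C terminus, which allow detection of expression and surface localisation by antibody staining. In the standard pDisplay design, the cloning site sits between an N-terminal secretion leader and a C-terminal transmembrane anchor, which would account for the surface presentation, but these elements are not itemised in the record.

The construct appears to be one member of a series of surface zinc finger plasmids. Its intended use is to display a sequence-specific DNA-binding domain on the cell exterior, so that expressing cells can be labelled or distinguished by binding of matching double-stranded DNA probes.
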