>Addgene plasmid #43841 | sZF10 | depositor partial sequence | sequence record 59224 | ZF10
GACTACAAGGATGACGACGATAAATCTAGACCGGGGGAGAGGCCTTTTCAGTGCAGAATATGCATGCGGA
ACTTCTCAAGACAGTCCAATCTGTCAAGACATACGCGGACCCATACTGGTGAGAAGCCATTTCAGTGCCG
CATCTGTATGAGGAACTTCTCTAGAAATGAGCACTTGGTTCTCCACCTGAGGACCCACACTGGAGAAAAA
CCATTCCAGTGTCGCATTTGCATGCGGAATTTCAGCCAAAAGACCGGTTTGCGCGTGCATCTGAAGACAC
ATCTGCGCGGATCCCAACTAGTCAAAAGTGAACTG
