>Addgene plasmid #43841 | sZF10 | addgene partial sequence | sequence record 59767 | CMV-F 5'-CGCAAATGGGCGGTAGGCGTG-3'
AGCAGAGCTCTCTGGCTAACTAGAGAACCCACTGCTTACTGGCTTATCGAAATTAATACGACTCACTATA
GGGAGACCCAAGCTTGGTACCGAGCTCGGATCCACTAGTAACGGCCGCCAGTGTGCTGGAATTCGGCTTG
GGGATATCCACCATGGAGACAGACACACTCCTGCTATGGGTACTGCTGCTCTGGGTTCCAGGTTCCACTG
GTGACTATCCATATGATGTTCCAGATTATGCTGGGGCCCAGCCGGCCAGATCTGACTACAAGGATGACGA
CGATAAATCTAGACCGGGGGAGAGGCCTTTTCAGTGCAGAATATGCATGCGGAACTTCTCAAGACAGTCC
AATCTGTCAAGACATACGCGGACCCATACTGGTGAGAAGCCATTTCAGTGCCGCATCTGTATGAGGAACT
TCTCTAGAAATGAGCACTTGGTTCTCCACCTGAGGACCCACACTGGAGAAAAACCATTCCAGTGTCGCAT
TTGCATGCGGAATTTCAGCCAAAAGACCGGTTTGCGCGTGCATCTGAAGACACATCTGCGCGGATCCCAA
CTAGTCAAAAGTGAACTGCCGCGGCTGCAGGTCGACGAACAAAAACTCATCTCAGAAGAGGATCTGAATG
CTGTGGGCCAGGACACGCAGGAGGTCATCGTGGTGCCACACTCCTTGCCCTTTAAGGTGGTGGTGATCTC
AGCCATCCTGGCCCTGGTGGTGCTCACCATCATCTCCCTTATCATCCTCATCATGCTTTGGCAGAAGAAG
CCACGTTAGGCGGCCGCTCGAGATCAGCCTCGACTGTGCCTTCTAGTTGCCAGCCATCTGTTGTTTGCCC
CTCCCCCGTGCCTTCCTTGACCCTGGAAGGTGCCACTCCCACTGTCCTTTCCTAATAAAATGAGGAAATT
GCATCGCATTGTCTGAGTAGGTGT
